Addgene plasmid #248349: pET21a-irisin
Purpose: Expression of irisin protein in prokaryotic expression vector
Depositing lab: Yanjun Dong. Depositing organization: China Agricultural University. Publication: Irisin regulates the phosphorylation of glucocorticoid receptor Ser212 and Ser234 and mediates glucocorticoid-induced muscle atrophy in mice. Yang J, Zhang P, An Y, Tan S, Sun S, Liu Y, Zhu L, Wang H, Gao T, Dong Y. Commun Biol. 2025 Dec 4;8(1):1746. doi: 10.1038/s42003-025-09203-4. PubMed 41345463.
Backbone
  Vector backbone: pET21a
  Vector type: Bacterial Expression
Growth in bacteria
  Bacterial resistance: Ampicillin, 100 μg/mL
  Growth temperature: 37°C
  Growth strain: DH5alpha
  Growth instructions: Low temperature expression of proteins in BL21
  Copy number: High Copy
Gene/Insert
  Gene/Insert name: irisin
  Species: M. musculus (mouse)
  Insert size (bp): 309
  Entrez Gene: FNDC5 (a.k.a. FRCP2, irisin)
  Tag / fusion protein: His
  Cloning method: Gene Synthesis
  Sequencing primers: 5′ TAATACGACTCACTATAGGG
Terms and licenses: Academic/Nonprofit Terms; Industry Terms: Not Available to Industry
How to cite: pET21a-irisin was a gift from Yanjun Dong (Addgene plasmid # 248349 ; http://n2t.net/addgene:248349 ; RRID:Addgene_248349)
