[The description below was written by a language model from this plasmid's Addgene catalogue record and pLannotate feature annotations shown in this document.]
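Description:
pET21a-irisin is a bacterial expression plasmid built on the pET21a backbone for producing mouse irisin, the secreted exercise-associated fragment of FNDC5, in E. coli. The sequenced record is about 5.7 kb and carries the usual pET maintenance elements: a ColE1/pBR322-type origin together with the rop gene and the bom mobility region, an f1 origin that allows single-stranded DNA production, and a β-lactamase gene under its own promoter for ampicillin selection. The catalogue lists the plasmid as high copy, although rop normally restrains copy number in pBR322-derived vectors. Short tetracycline-resistance fragments in the annotation are nonfunctional remnants of the pBR322 ancestry.

The expression cassette places the synthesized irisin coding region (recorded as 309 bp; the annotated Fndc5 match spans slightly more) downstream of a T7 promoter with an adjacent lac operator and the T7 gene 10 ribosome binding site, and it ends at the T7 terminator. A plasmid-borne lacI gene supplies lac repressor, so transcription stays low until IPTG is added in a host that provides T7 RNA polymerase, such as BL21-type strains, which the record names for protein expression. The record lists a His tag. The feature table shows two adjacent histidine-tag fragments at the C-terminal end of the insert and a short match to a His/TEV-type composite tag just upstream of it, so histidine stretches may flank the protein, though the exact tag layout is not stated. The construct is intended for making purifiable recombinant irisin, and the associated work concerns irisin in glucocorticoid receptor phosphorylation and glucocorticoid-induced muscle atrophy in mice.
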