Features (pLannotate 1.2.2; 21 found; start..end, strand, type, name):
     26..73      -  terminator     T7 terminator: transcription terminator for bacteriophage T7 RNA polymerase
     81..130     -  CDS            SET1 (fragment): solubility-enhancement tag derived from T7 phage gene 10B
    140..157     -  CDS            9xHis (fragment): 9xHis affinity tag
    163..181     -  CDS            9xHis (fragment): 9xHis affinity tag
    185..517     -  CDS            Fndc5 (fragment): FNDC5_MOUSE - Also known as Frcp2, Pep. Experimental evidence at protein level: Swiss-Prot protein existence level 1. [Irisin]: mediates beneficial effects of muscular exercise. Induces browning of white adipose tissue by stimulating UCP1 expression, at least in part, via the nuclear receptor PPARA. From Mus musculus (Mouse).
    518..537     -  CDS            capTEV™ (fragment): composite tag for in vivo biotinylation, TEV protease cleavage, and 6xHis tagging
    546..568     -  RBS            RBS: efficient ribosome binding site from bacteriophage T7 gene 10 (Olins and Rangwala, 1989)
    583..607     -  protein_bind   lac operator: The lac repressor binds to the lac operator to inhibit transcription in E. coli. This inhibition can be relieved by adding lactose or isopropyl-β-D-thiogalactopyranoside (IPTG). lac repressor encoded by lacI
    608..626     -  promoter       T7 promoter: promoter for bacteriophage T7 RNA polymerase
    648..927     +  CDS            TcR (fragment): tetracycline efflux protein; tet; confers resistance to tetracycline
    935..1012    +  promoter       lacI promoter: lacI
   1013..2095    +  CDS            lacI: lac repressor; lacI; The lac repressor binds to the lac operator to inhibit transcription in E. coli. This inhibition can be relieved by adding lactose or isopropyl-β-D-thiogalactopyranoside (IPTG).
   2108..2129    +  protein_bind   CAP binding site: CAP binding activates transcription in the presence of cAMP. E. coli catabolite activator protein
   2144..2435    +  CDS            TcR (fragment): tetracycline efflux protein; tet; confers resistance to tetracycline
   2507..2887    -  CDS            YPB1_ECOLX: Protein predicted: Swiss-Prot protein existence level 4. From Escherichia coli.
   2904..3095    +  CDS            rop: Rop protein, which maintains plasmids at low copy number; rop
   3197..3336    +  misc_feature   bom: basis of mobility region from pBR322
   3522..4110    -  rep_origin     ori: high-copy-number ColE1/pMB1/pBR322/pUC origin of replication
   4281..5141    -  CDS            AmpR: β-lactamase; bla; confers resistance to ampicillin, carbenicillin, and related antibiotics
   5142..5246    -  promoter       AmpR promoter: bla
   5299..5727    -  rep_origin     f1 ori (sequence partly withheld): f1 bacteriophage origin of replication; arrow indicates direction of (+) strand synthesis
>Addgene plasmid #248349 | pET21a-irisin | addgene full sequence | sequence record 495447 | Addgene NGS Result
ATCCGGATATAGTTCCTCCTTTCAGCAAAAAACCCCTCAAGACCCGTTTAGAGGCCCCAAGGGGTTATGC
TAGTTATTGCTCAGCGGTGGCAGCAGCCAACTCAGCTTCCTTTCGGGCTTTGTTAGCAGCCGGATCTCAG
TGGTGGTGGTGGTGGTGCTCGAGGTGGTGGTGGTGGTGGTGCTATTCCTTCATAGTAACTTCGTCCTTGT
TCTTGGAAGCCATCTTCTCAGCTTCTCTTGGAGTCTTGAACAAAACTGGCTCGGAAGCTGGAGATTGACC
CTGAATGGAAATAGCCTGAACGTGAACGATGTACTCAGTGTCCTCTTCCAAGTCCCACAAAGCACAGGAT
CTAGTAGTAGTGTTAACCTCTTGGATGAATCTCAACATTCTAACGTCCTTTTTCTGCTGGGAGATAGCGA
AACCGATAACAACCTCGTCCTCCAAAACATCCCAGGAAACAACAGCGGAGTTAGCCTTCAAGTGTCTAAC
AGTAACGTTAACTGGAGCGGATGGAGAATGATGATGATGATGATGCATATGTATATCTCCTTCTTAAAGT
TAAACAAAATTATTTCTAGAGGGGAATTGTTATCCGCTCACAATTCCCCTATAGTGAGTCGTATTAATTT
CGCGGGATCGAGATCTCGATCCTCTACGCCGGACGCATCGTGGCCGGCATCACCGGCGCCACAGGTGCGG
TTGCTGGCGCCTATATCGCCGACATCACCGATGGGGAAGATCGGGCTCGCCACTTCGGGCTCATGAGCGC
TTGTTTCGGCGTGGGTATGGTGGCAGGCCCCGTGGCCGGGGGACTGTTGGGCGCCATCTCCTTGCATGCA
CCATTCCTTGCGGCGGCGGTGCTCAACGGCCTCAACCTACTACTGGGCTGCTTCCTAATGCAGGAGTCGC
ATAAGGGAGAGCGTCGAGATCCCGGACACCATCGAATGGCGCAAAACCTTTCGCGGTATGGCATGATAGC
GCCCGGAAGAGAGTCAATTCAGGGTGGTGAATGTGAAACCAGTAACGTTATACGATGTCGCAGAGTATGC
CGGTGTCTCTTATCAGACCGTTTCCCGCGTGGTGAACCAGGCCAGCCACGTTTCTGCGAAAACGCGGGAA
AAAGTGGAAGCGGCGATGGCGGAGCTGAATTACATTCCCAACCGCGTGGCACAACAACTGGCGGGCAAAC
AGTCGTTGCTGATTGGCGTTGCCACCTCCAGTCTGGCCCTGCACGCGCCGTCGCAAATTGTCGCGGCGAT
TAAATCTCGCGCCGATCAACTGGGTGCCAGCGTGGTGGTGTCGATGGTAGAACGAAGCGGCGTCGAAGCC
TGTAAAGCGGCGGTGCACAATCTTCTCGCGCAACGCGTCAGTGGGCTGATCATTAACTATCCGCTGGATG
ACCAGGATGCCATTGCTGTGGAAGCTGCCTGCACTAATGTTCCGGCGTTATTTCTTGATGTCTCTGACCA
GACACCCATCAACAGTATTATTTTCTCCCATGAAGACGGTACGCGACTGGGCGTGGAGCATCTGGTCGCA
TTGGGTCACCAGCAAATCGCGCTGTTAGCGGGCCCATTAAGTTCTGTCTCGGCGCGTCTGCGTCTGGCTG
GCTGGCATAAATATCTCACTCGCAATCAAATTCAGCCGATAGCGGAACGGGAAGGCGACTGGAGTGCCAT
GTCCGGTTTTCAACAAACCATGCAAATGCTGAATGAGGGCATCGTTCCCACTGCGATGCTGGTTGCCAAC
GATCAGATGGCGCTGGGCGCAATGCGCGCCATTACCGAGTCCGGGCTGCGCGTTGGTGCGGATATCTCGG
TAGTGGGATACGACGATACCGAAGACAGCTCATGTTATATCCCGCCGTTAACCACCATCAAACAGGATTT
TCGCCTGCTGGGGCAAACCAGCGTGGACCGCTTGCTGCAACTCTCTCAGGGCCAGGCGGTGAAGGGCAAT
CAGCTGTTGCCCGTCTCACTGGTGAAAAGAAAAACCACCCTGGCGCCCAATACGCAAACCGCCTCTCCCC
GCGCGTTGGCCGATTCATTAATGCAGCTGGCACGACAGGTTTCCCGACTGGAAAGCGGGCAGTGAGCGCA
ACGCAATTAATGTAAGTTAGCTCACTCATTAGGCACCGGGATCTCGACCGATGCCCTTGAGAGCCTTCAA
CCCAGTCAGCTCCTTCCGGTGGGCGCGGGGCATGACTATCGTCGCCGCACTTATGACTGTCTTCTTTATC
ATGCAACTCGTAGGACAGGTGCCGGCAGCGCTCTGGGTCATTTTCGGCGAGGACCGCTTTCGCTGGAGCG
CGACGATGATCGGCCTGTCGCTTGCGGTATTCGGAATCTTGCACGCCCTCGCTCAAGCCTTCGTCACTGG
TCCCGCCACCAAACGTTTCGGCGAGAAGCAGGCCATTATCGCCGGCATGGCGGCCCCACGGGTGCGCATG
ATCGTGCTCCTGTCGTTGAGGACCCGGCTAGGCTGGCGGGGTTGCCTTACTGGTTAGCAGAATGAATCAC
CGATACGCGAGCGAACGTGAAGCGACTGCTGCTGCAAAACGTCTGCGACCTGAGCAACAACATGAATGGT
CTTCGGTTTCCGTGTTTCGTAAAGTCTGGAAACGCGGAAGTCAGCGCCCTGCACCATTATGTTCCGGATC
TGCATCGCAGGATGCTGCTGGCTACCCTGTGGAACACCTACATCTGTATTAACGAAGCGCTGGCATTGAC
CCTGAGTGATTTTTCTCTGGTCCCGCCGCATCCATACCGCCAGTTGTTTACCCTCACAACGTTCCAGTAA
CCGGGCATGTTCATCATCAGTAACCCGTATCGTGAGCATCCTCTCTCGTTTCATCGGTATCATTACCCCC
ATGAACAGAAATCCCCCTTACACGGAGGCATCAGTGACCAAACAGGAAAAAACCGCCCTTAACATGGCCC
GCTTTATCAGAAGCCAGACATTAACGCTTCTGGAGAAACTCAACGAGCTGGACGCGGATGAACAGGCAGA
CATCTGTGAATCGCTTCACGACCACGCTGATGAGCTTTACCGCAGCTGCCTCGCGCGTTTCGGTGATGAC
GGTGAAAACCTCTGACACATGCAGCTCCCGGAGACGGTCACAGCTTGTCTGTAAGCGGATGCCGGGAGCA
GACAAGCCCGTCAGGGCGCGTCAGCGGGTGTTGGCGGGTGTCGGGGCGCAGCCATGACCCAGTCACGTAG
CGATAGCGGAGTGTATACTGGCTTAACTATGCGGCATCAGAGCAGATTGTACTGAGAGTGCACCATTGCG
GTGTGAAATACCGCACAGATGCGTAAGGAGAAAATACCGCATCAGGCGCTCTTCCGCTTCCTCGCTCACT
GACTCGCTGCGCTCGGTCGTTCGGCTGCGGCGAGCGGTATCAGCTCACTCAAAGGCGGTAATACGGTTAT
CCACAGAATCAGGGGATAACGCAGGAAAGAACATGTGAGCAAAAGGCCAGCAAAAGGCCAGGAACCGTAA
AAAGGCCGCGTTGCTGGCGTTTTTCCATAGGCTCCGCCCCCCTGACGAGCATCACAAAAATCGACGCTCA
AGTCAGAGGTGGCGAAACCCGACAGGACTATAAAGATACCAGGCGTTTCCCCCTGGAAGCTCCCTCGTGC
GCTCTCCTGTTCCGACCCTGCCGCTTACCGGATACCTGTCCGCCTTTCTCCCTTCGGGAAGCGTGGCGCT
TTCTCATAGCTCACGCTGTAGGTATCTCAGTTCGGTGTAGGTCGTTCGCTCCAAGCTGGGCTGTGTGCAC
GAACCCCCCGTTCAGCCCGACCGCTGCGCCTTATCCGGTAACTATCGTCTTGAGTCCAACCCGGTAAGAC
ACGACTTATCGCCACTGGCAGCAGCCACTGGTAACAGGATTAGCAGAGCGAGGTATGTAGGCGGTGCTAC
AGAGTTCTTGAAGTGGTGGCCTAACTACGGCTACACTAGAAGGACAGTATTTGGTATCTGCGCTCTGCTG
AAGCCAGTTACCTTCGGAAAAAGAGTTGGTAGCTCTTGATCCGGCAAACAAACCACCGCTGGTAGCGGTG
GTTTTTTTGTTTGCAAGCAGCAGATTACGCGCAGAAAAAAAGGATCTCAAGAAGATCCTTTGATCTTTTC
TACGGGGTCTGACGCTCAGTGGAACGAAAACTCACGTTAAGGGATTTTGGTCATGAGATTATCAAAAAGG
ATCTTCACCTAGATCCTTTTAAATTAAAAATGAAGTTTTAAATCAATCTAAAGTATATATGAGTAAACTT
GGTCTGACAGTTACCAATGCTTAATCAGTGAGGCACCTATCTCAGCGATCTGTCTATTTCGTTCATCCAT
AGTTGCCTGACTCCCCGTCGTGTAGATAACTACGATACGGGAGGGCTTACCATCTGGCCCCAGTGCTGCA
ATGATACCGCGAGACCCACGCTCACCGGCTCCAGATTTATCAGCAATAAACCAGCCAGCCGGAAGGGCCG
AGCGCAGAAGTGGTCCTGCAACTTTATCCGCCTCCATCCAGTCTATTAATTGTTGCCGGGAAGCTAGAGT
AAGTAGTTCGCCAGTTAATAGTTTGCGCAACGTTGTTGCCATTGCTGCAGGCATCGTGGTGTCACGCTCG
TCGTTTGGTATGGCTTCATTCAGCTCCGGTTCCCAACGATCAAGGCGAGTTACATGATCCCCCATGTTGT
GCAAAAAAGCGGTTAGCTCCTTCGGTCCTCCGATCGTTGTCAGAAGTAAGTTGGCCGCAGTGTTATCACT
CATGGTTATGGCAGCACTGCATAATTCTCTTACTGTCATGCCATCCGTAAGATGCTTTTCTGTGACTGGT
GAGTACTCAACCAAGTCATTCTGAGAATAGTGTATGCGGCGACCGAGTTGCTCTTGCCCGGCGTCAATAC
GGGATAATACCGCGCCACATAGCAGAACTTTAAAAGTGCTCATCATTGGAAAACGTTCTTCGGGGCGAAA
ACTCTCAAGGATCTTACCGCTGTTGAGATCCAGTTCGATGTAACCCACTCGTGCACCCAACTGATCTTCA
GCATCTTTTACTTTCACCAGCGTTTCTGGGTGAGCAAAAACAGGAAGGCAAAATGCCGCAAAAAAGGGAA
TAAGGGCGACACGGAAATGTTGAATACTCATACTCTTCCTTTTTCAATATTATTGAAGCATTTATCAGGG
TTATTGTCTCATGAGCGGATACATATTTGAATGTATTTAGAAAAATAAACAAATAGGGGTTCCGCGCACA
TTTCCCCGAAAAGTGCCACCTAAATTGTAAGCGTTAATATTTTGTTAAAATTCGCGTTAAATTTTTGTTA
AATCAGCTCATTTTTTAACCAATAGGCCGAAATCGGCAAAATCCCTTATAAATCAAAAGAATAGACCGAG
ATAGGGT
[37 nt withheld, positions 5398-5434]
AAAGAACGTGGACTCCAACGTCAAAGG
[49 nt withheld, positions 5462-5510]
T
[91 nt withheld, positions 5512-5602]
G
[124 nt withheld, positions 5604-5727]
CCCATTCGCCA
