>Addgene plasmid #248349 | pET21a-irisin | depositor partial sequence | sequence record 489850 | Vector backbone (pET21a)
ATCCGGATATAGTTCCTCCTTTCAGCAAAAAACCCCTCAAGACCCGTTTAGAGGCCCCAAGGGGTTATGC
TAGTTATTGCTCAGCGGTGGCAGCAGCCAACTCAGCTTCCTTTCGGGCTTTGTTAGCAGCCGGATCTCAG
TGGTGGTGGTGGTGGTGCTCGAGTGCGGCCGCAAGCTTGTCGACGGAGCTCGAATTCGGATCCGCGACCC
ATTTGCTGTCCACCAGTCATGCTAGCCATATGTATATCTCCTTCTTAAAGTTAAACAAAATTATTTCTAG
AGGGGAATTGTTATCCGCTCACAATTCCCCTATAGTGAGTCGTATTAATTTCGCGGGATCGAGATCTCGA
TCCTCTACGCCGGACGCATCGTGGCCGGCATCACCGGCGCCACAGGTGCGGTTGCTGGCGCCTATATCGC
CGACATCACCGATGGGGAAGATCGGGCTCGCCACTTCGGGCTCATGAGCGCTTGTTTCGGCGTGGGTATG
GTGGCAGGCCCCGTGGCCGGGGGACTGTTGGGCGCCATCTCCTTGCATGCACCATTCCTTGCGGCGGCGG
TGCTCAACGGCCTCAACCTACTACTGGGCTGCTTCCTAATGCAGGAGTCGCATAAGGGAGAGCGTCGAGA
TCCCGGACACCATCGAATGGCGCAAAACCTTTCGCGGTATGGCATGATAGCGCCCGGAAGAGAGTCAATT
CAGGGTGGTGAATGTGAAACCAGTAACGTTATACGATGTCGCAGAGTATGCCGGTGTCTCTTATCAGACC
GTTTCCCGCGTGGTGAACCAGGCCAGCCACGTTTCTGCGAAAACGCGGGAAAAAGTGGAAGCGGCGATGG
CGGAGCTGAATTACATTCCCAACCGCGTGGCACAACAACTGGCGGGCAAACAGTCGTTGCTGATTGGCGT
TGCCACCTCCAGTCTGGCCCTGCACGCGCCGTCGCAAATTGTCGCGGCGATTAAATCTCGCGCCGATCAA
CTGGGTGCCAGCGTGGTGGTGTCGATGGTAGAACGAAGCGGCGTCGAAGCCTGTAAAGCGGCGGTGCACA
ATCTTCTCGCGCAACGCGTCAGTGGGCTGATCATTAACTATCCGCTGGATGACCAGGATGCCATTGCTGT
GGAAGCTGCCTGCACTAATGTTCCGGCGTTATTTCTTGATGTCTCTGACCAGACACCCATCAACAGTATT
ATTTTCTCCCATGAAGACGGTACGCGACTGGGCGTGGAGCATCTGGTCGCATTGGGTCACCAGCAAATCG
CGCTGTTAGCGGGCCCATTAAGTTCTGTCTCGGCGCGTCTGCGTCTGGCTGGCTGGCATAAATATCTCAC
TCGCAATCAAATTCAGCCGATAGCGGAACGGGAAGGCGACTGGAGTGCCATGTCCGGTTTTCAACAAACC
ATGCAAATGCTGAATGAGGGCATCGTTCCCACTGCGATGCTGGTTGCCAACGATCAGATGGCGCTGGGCG
CAATGCGCGCCATTACCGAGTCCGGGCTGCGCGTTGGTGCGGATATCTCGGTAGTGGGATACGACGATAC
CGAAGACAGCTCATGTTATATCCCGCCGTTAACCACCATCAAACAGGATTTTCGCCTGCTGGGGCAAACC
AGCGTGGACCGCTTGCTGCAACTCTCTCAGGGCCAGGCGGTGAAGGGCAATCAGCTGTTGCCCGTCTCAC
TGGTGAAAAGAAAAACCACCCTGGCGCCCAATACGCAAACCGCCTCTCCCCGCGCGTTGGCCGATTCATT
AATGCAGCTGGCACGACAGGTTTCCCGACTGGAAAGCGGGCAGTGAGCGCAACGCAATTAATGTAAGTTA
GCTCACTCATTAGGCACCGGGATCTCGACCGATGCCCTTGAGAGCCTTCAACCCAGTCAGCTCCTTCCGG
TGGGCGCGGGGCATGACTATCGTCGCCGCACTTATGACTGTCTTCTTTATCATGCAACTCGTAGGACAGG
TGCCGGCAGCGCTCTGGGTCATTTTCGGCGAGGACCGCTTTCGCTGGAGCGCGACGATGATCGGCCTGTC
GCTTGCGGTATTCGGAATCTTGCACGCCCTCGCTCAAGCCTTCGTCACTGGTCCCGCCACCAAACGTTTC
GGCGAGAAGCAGGCCATTATCGCCGGCATGGCGGCCCCACGGGTGCGCATGATCGTGCTCCTGTCGTTGA
GGACCCGGCTAGGCTGGCGGGGTTGCCTTACTGGTTAGCAGAATGAATCACCGATACGCGAGCGAACGTG
AAGCGACTGCTGCTGCAAAACGTCTGCGACCTGAGCAACAACATGAATGGTCTTCGGTTTCCGTGTTTCG
TAAAGTCTGGAAACGCGGAAGTCAGCGCCCTGCACCATTATGTTCCGGATCTGCATCGCAGGATGCTGCT
GGCTACCCTGTGGAACACCTACATCTGTATTAACGAAGCGCTGGCATTGACCCTGAGTGATTTTTCTCTG
GTCCCGCCGCATCCATACCGCCAGTTGTTTACCCTCACAACGTTCCAGTAACCGGGCATGTTCATCATCA
GTAACCCGTATCGTGAGCATCCTCTCTCGTTTCATCGGTATCATTACCCCCATGAACAGAAATCCCCCTT
ACACGGAGGCATCAGTGACCAAACAGGAAAAAACCGCCCTTAACATGGCCCGCTTTATCAGAAGCCAGAC
ATTAACGCTTCTGGAGAAACTCAACGAGCTGGACGCGGATGAACAGGCAGACATCTGTGAATCGCTTCAC
GACCACGCTGATGAGCTTTACCGCAGCTGCCTCGCGCGTTTCGGTGATGACGGTGAAAACCTCTGACACA
TGCAGCTCCCGGAGACGGTCACAGCTTGTCTGTAAGCGGATGCCGGGAGCAGACAAGCCCGTCAGGGCGC
GTCAGCGGGTGTTGGCGGGTGTCGGGGCGCAGCCATGACCCAGTCACGTAGCGATAGCGGAGTGTATACT
GGCTTAACTATGCGGCATCAGAGCAGATTGTACTGAGAGTGCACCATATATGCGGTGTGAAATACCGCAC
AGATGCGTAAGGAGAAAATACCGCATCAGGCGCTCTTCCGCTTCCTCGCTCACTGACTCGCTGCGCTCGG
TCGTTCGGCTGCGGCGAGCGGTATCAGCTCACTCAAAGGCGGTAATACGGTTATCCACAGAATCAGGGGA
TAACGCAGGAAAGAACATGTGAGCAAAAGGCCAGCAAAAGGCCAGGAACCGTAAAAAGGCCGCGTTGCTG
GCGTTTTTCCATAGGCTCCGCCCCCCTGACGAGCATCACAAAAATCGACGCTCAAGTCAGAGGTGGCGAA
ACCCGACAGGACTATAAAGATACCAGGCGTTTCCCCCTGGAAGCTCCCTCGTGCGCTCTCCTGTTCCGAC
CCTGCCGCTTACCGGATACCTGTCCGCCTTTCTCCCTTCGGGAAGCGTGGCGCTTTCTCATAGCTCACGC
TGTAGGTATCTCAGTTCGGTGTAGGTCGTTCGCTCCAAGCTGGGCTGTGTGCACGAACCCCCCGTTCAGC
CCGACCGCTGCGCCTTATCCGGTAACTATCGTCTTGAGTCCAACCCGGTAAGACACGACTTATCGCCACT
GGCAGCAGCCACTGGTAACAGGATTAGCAGAGCGAGGTATGTAGGCGGTGCTACAGAGTTCTTGAAGTGG
TGGCCTAACTACGGCTACACTAGAAGGACAGTATTTGGTATCTGCGCTCTGCTGAAGCCAGTTACCTTCG
GAAAAAGAGTTGGTAGCTCTTGATCCGGCAAACAAACCACCGCTGGTAGCGGTGGTTTTTTTGTTTGCAA
GCAGCAGATTACGCGCAGAAAAAAAGGATCTCAAGAAGATCCTTTGATCTTTTCTACGGGGTCTGACGCT
CAGTGGAACGAAAACTCACGTTAAGGGATTTTGGTCATGAGATTATCAAAAAGGATCTTCACCTAGATCC
TTTTAAATTAAAAATGAAGTTTTAAATCAATCTAAAGTATATATGAGTAAACTTGGTCTGACAGTTACCA
ATGCTTAATCAGTGAGGCACCTATCTCAGCGATCTGTCTATTTCGTTCATCCATAGTTGCCTGACTCCCC
GTCGTGTAGATAACTACGATACGGGAGGGCTTACCATCTGGCCCCAGTGCTGCAATGATACCGCGAGACC
CACGCTCACCGGCTCCAGATTTATCAGCAATAAACCAGCCAGCCGGAAGGGCCGAGCGCAGAAGTGGTCC
TGCAACTTTATCCGCCTCCATCCAGTCTATTAATTGTTGCCGGGAAGCTAGAGTAAGTAGTTCGCCAGTT
AATAGTTTGCGCAACGTTGTTGCCATTGCTGCAGGCATCGTGGTGTCACGCTCGTCGTTTGGTATGGCTT
CATTCAGCTCCGGTTCCCAACGATCAAGGCGAGTTACATGATCCCCCATGTTGTGCAAAAAAGCGGTTAG
CTCCTTCGGTCCTCCGATCGTTGTCAGAAGTAAGTTGGCCGCAGTGTTATCACTCATGGTTATGGCAGCA
CTGCATAATTCTCTTACTGTCATGCCATCCGTAAGATGCTTTTCTGTGACTGGTGAGTACTCAACCAAGT
CATTCTGAGAATAGTGTATGCGGCGACCGAGTTGCTCTTGCCCGGCGTCAATACGGGATAATACCGCGCC
ACATAGCAGAACTTTAAAAGTGCTCATCATTGGAAAACGTTCTTCGGGGCGAAAACTCTCAAGGATCTTA
CCGCTGTTGAGATCCAGTTCGATGTAACCCACTCGTGCACCCAACTGATCTTCAGCATCTTTTACTTTCA
CCAGCGTTTCTGGGTGAGCAAAAACAGGAAGGCAAAATGCCGCAAAAAAGGGAATAAGGGCGACACGGAA
ATGTTGAATACTCATACTCTTCCTTTTTCAATATTATTGAAGCATTTATCAGGGTTATTGTCTCATGAGC
GGATACATATTTGAATGTATTTAGAAAAATAAACAAATAGGGGTTCCGCGCACATTTCCCCGAAAAGTGC
CACCTGAAATTGTAAACGTTAATATTTTGTTAAAATTCGCGTTAAATTTTTGTTAAATCAGCTCATTTTT
TAACCAATAGGCCGAAATCGGCAAAATCCCTTATAAATCAAAAGAATAGACCGAGATAGGGT
[37 nt withheld, positions 5103-5139]
AAAGAACGTGGACTCCAACGTCAAAGG
[49 nt withheld, positions 5167-5215]
T
[91 nt withheld, positions 5217-5307]
G
[124 nt withheld, positions 5309-5432]
CCCATTCGCCA
