>Addgene plasmid #248349 | pET21a-irisin | depositor partial sequence | sequence record 489851 | irisin
TCTCCATCCGCTCCAGTTAACGTTACTGTTAGACACTTGAAGGCTAACTCCGCTGTTGTTTCCTGGGATG
TTTTGGAGGACGAGGTTGTTATCGGTTTCGCTATCTCCCAGCAGAAAAAGGACGTTAGAATGTTGAGATT
CATCCAAGAGGTTAACACTACTACTAGATCCTGTGCTTTGTGGGACTTGGAAGAGGACACTGAGTACATC
GTTCACGTTCAGGCTATTTCCATTCAGGGTCAATCTCCAGCTTCCGAGCCAGTTTTGTTCAAGACTCCAA
GAGAAGCTGAGAAGATGGCTTCCAAGAAC
